Addgene plasmid #222958: pQA-LP579
Purpose: Expresses R36S K51S LoaP double mutant
Depositing lab: Adrian Ferré-D'Amaré. Depositing organization: National Heart, Lung, and Blood Institute (NHLBI). Publication: Major-groove sequence-specific RNA recognition by LoaP, a paralog of transcription elongation factor NusG. Elghondakly A, Jermain MD, Winkler WC, Ferre-D'Amare AR. Structure. 2024 Jun 28:S0969-2126(24)00219-3. doi: 10.1016/j.str.2024.06.001. PubMed 38959899.
Backbone
  Vector backbone: pET-19b
  Backbone size w/o insert (bp): 5983
  Total vector size (bp): 6523
  Vector type: Bacterial Expression
Growth in bacteria
  Bacterial resistance: Ampicillin, 100 μg/mL
  Growth temperature: 37°C
  Growth strain: DH5alpha
  Copy number: Low Copy
Gene/Insert
  Gene/Insert name: antiterminator protein LoaP
  Species: Thermoanaerobacter pseudethanolicus ATCC 33223
  Insert size (bp): 540
  Mutation: mutated Arginine 36 to Serine and Lysine 51 to Serine
  GenBank ID: ABY95203.1
  Promoter: T7
  Tag / fusion protein: 10xHIS-SUMO (N terminal on backbone)
  Cloning method: Gibson Cloning
  Sequencing primers: 5′ Whole plasmid sequencing
Terms and licenses: Academic/Nonprofit Terms; Industry Terms: Not Available to Industry
How to cite: pQA-LP579 was a gift from Adrian Ferré-D'Amaré (Addgene plasmid # 222958 ; http://n2t.net/addgene:222958 ; RRID:Addgene_222958)
