[The description below was written by a language model from this plasmid's Addgene catalogue record and pLannotate feature annotations shown in this document.]
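Description:
pQA-LP579 is a bacterial expression plasmid built on the pET-19b backbone (6,523 bp in total) that produces a double point mutant of the antiterminator protein LoaP from Thermoanaerobacter pseudethanolicus ATCC 33223. It replicates in E. coli from a pBR322-type ColE1 origin. The retained rop gene and bom region keep copy number low, consistent with the catalogue entry even though the automated annotation labels the origin generically as high-copy. Selection is by ampicillin through the β-lactamase gene and its own promoter. Several short tetracycline-resistance fragments and a tet promoter appear in the feature table, but these are non-functional remnants of the pBR322 lineage.

The roughly 540 bp LoaP coding sequence, inserted by Gibson assembly, carries arginine 36 to serine and lysine 51 to serine substitutions. It is fused at its N terminus to a backbone-encoded 10xHis-SUMO tag, which allows metal-affinity purification; SUMO fusions commonly improve solubility and can be removed with a SUMO-specific protease. The annotation software detects the tag only partially, as a short His-containing fragment and a SUMO-like fragment matched to a plant homologue. It does not annotate LoaP itself, which presumably lies in the unannotated stretch between the SUMO region and the T7 terminator. Expression is driven by a T7 promoter followed by a lac operator and the T7 gene 10 ribosome binding site. The plasmid-borne lacI gene supplies repressor, so transcription is IPTG-inducible in hosts that provide T7 RNA polymerase.

LoaP is a paralog of the transcription elongation factor NusG, and the associated work concerns its sequence-specific RNA recognition. The mutant protein is therefore most plausibly used for recombinant production and comparison with wild type in structural or biochemical studies, although the record does not state the role of the two residues.
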