Features (pLannotate 1.2.2; 20 found; start..end, strand, type, name):
      1..589     +  rep_origin     ori: high-copy-number ColE1/pMB1/pBR322/pUC origin of replication
    775..914     -  misc_feature   bom: basis of mobility region from pBR322
   1016..1207    -  CDS            rop: Rop protein, which maintains plasmids at low copy number; rop
   1224..1604    +  CDS            YPB1_ECOLX: Protein predicted: Swiss-Prot protein existence level 4. From Escherichia coli.
   1846..2470    -  CDS            TcR (fragment): tetracycline efflux protein; tet; confers resistance to tetracycline
   2485..2506    -  protein_bind   CAP binding site: CAP binding activates transcription in the presence of cAMP. E. coli catabolite activator protein
   2519..3600    -  CDS            lacI: lac repressor; lacI; The lac repressor binds to the lac operator to inhibit transcription in E. coli. This inhibition can be relieved by adding lactose or isopropyl-β-D-thiogalactopyranoside (IPTG).
   3601..3678    -  promoter       lacI promoter: lacI
   3686..3965    -  CDS            TcR (fragment): tetracycline efflux protein; tet; confers resistance to tetracycline
   3991..4009    +  promoter       T7 promoter: promoter for bacteriophage T7 RNA polymerase
   4010..4034    +  protein_bind   lac operator: The lac repressor binds to the lac operator to inhibit transcription in E. coli. This inhibition can be relieved by adding lactose or isopropyl-β-D-thiogalactopyranoside (IPTG). lac repressor encoded by lacI
   4049..4071    +  RBS            RBS: efficient ribosome binding site from bacteriophage T7 gene 10 (Olins and Rangwala, 1989)
   4084..4101    +  CDS            capTEV™ (fragment): composite tag for in vivo biotinylation, TEV protease cleavage, and 6xHis tagging
   4138..4386    +  CDS            SUMO1 (fragment): SUMO1_ARATH - Also known as SMT3, SUM1. Experimental evidence at protein level: Swiss-Prot protein existence level 1. Ubiquitin-like protein which can be covalently attached to target lysines as a monomer. Does not seem to be involved in protein degradation and may function as an antagonist of ubiquitin in the degradation process. Required for the massive protein sumoylation in the nucleus induced by heat shock and controlled by SIZ1. Involved in the regulation of the heat stress transcription factor HSFA2 in acquired thermotolerance. From Arabidopsis thaliana (Mouse-ear cress).
   4964..5013    +  CDS            SET1 (fragment): solubility-enhancement tag derived from T7 phage gene 10B
   5021..5068    +  terminator     T7 terminator: transcription terminator for bacteriophage T7 RNA polymerase
   5091..5195    -  CDS            TcR (fragment): tetracycline efflux protein; tet; confers resistance to tetracycline
   5243..5271    -  promoter       tet promoter: E. coli promoter for tetracycline efflux protein gene
   5388..5492    +  promoter       AmpR promoter: bla
   5493..6353    +  CDS            AmpR: β-lactamase; bla; confers resistance to ampicillin, carbenicillin, and related antibiotics
>Addgene plasmid #222958 | pQA-LP579 | addgene full sequence | sequence record 441818 | Addgene NGS Result
TTGAGATCCTTTTTTTCTGCGCGTAATCTGCTGCTTGCAAACAAAAAAACCACCGCTACCAGCGGTGGTT
TGTTTGCCGGATCAAGAGCTACCAACTCTTTTTCCGAAGGTAACTGGCTTCAGCAGAGCGCAGATACCAA
ATACTGTCCTTCTAGTGTAGCCGTAGTTAGGCCACCACTTCAAGAACTCTGTAGCACCGCCTACATACCT
CGCTCTGCTAATCCTGTTACCAGTGGCTGCTGCCAGTGGCGATAAGTCGTGTCTTACCGGGTTGGACTCA
AGACGATAGTTACCGGATAAGGCGCAGCGGTCGGGCTGAACGGGGGGTTCGTGCACACAGCCCAGCTTGG
AGCGAACGACCTACACCGAACTGAGATACCTACAGCGTGAGCTATGAGAAAGCGCCACGCTTCCCGAAGG
GAGAAAGGCGGACAGGTATCCGGTAAGCGGCAGGGTCGGAACAGGAGAGCGCACGAGGGAGCTTCCAGGG
GGAAACGCCTGGTATCTTTATAGTCCTGTCGGGTTTCGCCACCTCTGACTTGAGCGTCGATTTTTGTGAT
GCTCGTCAGGGGGGCGGAGCCTATGGAAAAACGCCAGCAACGCGGCCTTTTTACGGTTCCTGGCCTTTTG
CTGGCCTTTTGCTCACATGTTCTTTCCTGCGTTATCCCCTGATTCTGTGGATAACCGTATTACCGCCTTT
GAGTGAGCTGATACCGCTCGCCGCAGCCGAACGACCGAGCGCAGCGAGTCAGTGAGCGAGGAAGCGGAAG
AGCGCCTGATGCGGTATTTTCTCCTTACGCATCTGTGCGGTATTTCACACCGCAATGGTGCACTCTCAGT
ACAATCTGCTCTGATGCCGCATAGTTAAGCCAGTATACACTCCGCTATCGCTACGTGACTGGGTCATGGC
TGCGCCCCGACACCCGCCAACACCCGCTGACGCGCCCTGACGGGCTTGTCTGCTCCCGGCATCCGCTTAC
AGACAAGCTGTGACCGTCTCCGGGAGCTGCATGTGTCAGAGGTTTTCACCGTCATCACCGAAACGCGCGA
GGCAGCTGCGGTAAAGCTCATCAGCGTGGTCGTGAAGCGATTCACAGATGTCTGCCTGTTCATCCGCGTC
CAGCTCGTTGAGTTTCTCCAGAAGCGTTAATGTCTGGCTTCTGATAAAGCGGGCCATGTTAAGGGCGGTT
TTTTCCTGTTTGGTCACTGATGCCTCCGTGTAAGGGGGATTTCTGTTCATGGGGGTAATGATACCGATGA
AACGAGAGAGGATGCTCACGATACGGGTTACTGATGATGAACATGCCCGGTTACTGGAACGTTGTGAGGG
TAAACAACTGGCGGTATGGATGCGGCGGGACCAGAGAAAAATCACTCAGGGTCAATGCCAGCGCTTCGTT
AATACAGATGTAGGTGTTCCACAGGGTAGCCAGCAGCATCCTGCGATGCAGATCCGGAACATAATGGTGC
AGGGCGCTGACTTCCGCGTTTCCAGACTTTACGAAACACGGAAACCGAAGACCATTCATGTTGTTGCTCA
GGTCGCAGACGTTTTGCAGCAGCAGTCGCTTCACGTTCGCTCGCGTATCGGTGATTCATTCTGCTAACCA
GTAAGGCAACCCCGCCAGCCTAGCCGGGTCCTCAACGACAGGAGCACGATCATGCGCACCCGTGGCCAGG
ACCCAACGCTGCCCGAGATGCGCCGCGTGCGGCTGCTGGAGATGGCGGACGCGATGGATATGTTCTGCCA
AGGGTTGGTTTGCGCATTCACAGTTCTCCGCAAGAATTGATTGGCTCCAATTCTTGGAGTGGTGAATCCG
TTAGCGAGGTGCCGCCGGCTTCCATTCAGGTCGAGGTGGCCCGGCTCCATGCACCGCGACGCAACGCGGG
GAGGCAGACAAGGTATAGGGCGGCGCCTACAATCCATGCCAACCCGTTCCATGTGCTCGCCGAGGCGGCA
TAAATCGCCGTGACGATCAGCGGTCCAATGATCGAAGTTAGGCTGGTAAGAGCCGCGAGCGATCCTTGAA
GCTGTCCCTGATGGTCGTCATCTACCTGCCTGGACAGCATGGCCTGCAACGCGGGCATCCCGATGCCGCC
GGAAGCGAGAAGAATCATAATGGGGAAGGCCATCCAGCCTCGCGTCGCGAACGCCAGCAAGACGTAGCCC
AGCGCGTCGGCCGCCATGCCGGCGATAATGGCCTGCTTCTCGCCGAAACGTTTGGTGGCGGGACCAGTGA
CGAAGGCTTGAGCGAGGGCGTGCAAGATTCCGAATACCGCAAGCGACAGGCCGATCATCGTCGCGCTCCA
GCGAAAGCGGTCCTCGCCGAAAATGACCCAGAGCGCTGCCGGCACCTGTCCTACGAGTTGCATGATAAAG
AAGACAGTCATAAGTGCGGCGACGATAGTCATGCCCCGCGCCCACCGGAAGGAGCTGACTGGGTTGAAGG
CTCTCAAGGGCATCGGTCGAGATCCCGGTGCCTAATGAGTGAGCTAACTTACATTAATTGCGTTGCGCTC
ACTGCCCGCTTTCCAGTCGGGAAACTGTCGTGCCAGCTGCATTAATGAATCGGCCAACGCGCGGGGAGAG
GCGGTTTGCGTATTGGGCGCCAGGGTGGTTTTTCTTTTCACCAGTGAGACGGGCAACAGCTGATTGCCCT
TCACCGCCTGGCCCTGAGAGAGTTGCAGCAAGCGGTCCACGCTGGTTTGCCCCAGCAGGCGAAAATCCTG
TTTGATGGTGGTTAACGGCGGGATATAACATGAGCTGTCTTCGGTATCGTCGTATCCCACTACCGAGATA
TCCGCACCAACGCGCAGCCCGGACTCGGTAATGGCGCGCATTGCGCCCAGCGCCATCTGATCGTTGGCAA
CCAGCATCGCAGTGGGAACGATGCCCTCATTCAGCATTTGCATGGTTTGTTGAAAACCGGACATGGCACT
CCAGTCGCCTTCCCGTTCCGCTATCGGCTGAATTTGATTGCGAGTGAGATATTTATGCCAGCCAGCCAGA
CGCAGACGCGCCGAGACAGAACTTAATGGGCCCGCTAACAGCGCGATTTGCTGGTGACCCAATGCGACCA
GATGCTCCACGCCCAGTCGCGTACCGTCTTCATGGGAGAAAATAATACTGTTGATGGGTGTCTGGTCAGA
GACATCAAGAAATAACGCCGGAACATTAGTGCAGGCAGCTTCCACAGCAATGGCATCCTGGTCATCCAGC
GGATAGTTAATGATCAGCCCACTGACGCGTTGCGCGAGAAGATTGTGCACCGCCGCTTTACAGGCTTCGA
CGCCGCTTCGTTCTACCATCGACACCACCACGCTGGCACCCAGTTGATCGGCGCGAGATTTAATCGCCGC
GACAATTTGCGACGGCGCGTGCAGGGCCAGACTGGAGGTGGCAACGCCAATCAGCAACGACTGTTTGCCC
GCCAGTTGTTGTGCCACGCGGTTGGGAATGTAATTCAGCTCCGCCATCGCCGCTTCCACTTTTTCCCGCG
TTTTCGCAGAAACGTGGCTGGCCTGGTTCACCACGCGGGAAACGGTCTGATAAGAGACACCGGCATACTC
TGCGACATCGTATAACGTTACTGGTTTCACATTCACCACCCTGAATTGACTCTCTTCCGGGCGCTATCAT
GCCATACCGCGAAAGGTTTTGCGCCATTCGATGGTGTCCGGGATCTCGACGCTCTCCCTTATGCGACTCC
TGCATTAGGAAGCAGCCCAGTAGTAGGTTGAGGCCGTTGAGCACCGCCGCCGCAAGGAATGGTGCATGCA
AGGAGATGGCGCCCAACAGTCCCCCGGCCACGGGGCCTGCCACCATACCCACGCCGAAACAAGCGCTCAT
GAGCCCGAAGTGGCGAGCCCGATCTTCCCCATCGGTGATGTCGGCGATATAGGCGCCAGCAACCGCACCT
GTGGCGCCGGTGATGCCGGCCACGATGCGTCCGGCGTAGAGGATCGAGATCGATCTCGATCCCGCGAAAT
TAATACGACTCACTATAGGGGAATTGTGAGCGGATAACAATTCCCCTCTAGAAATAATTTTGTTTAACTT
TAAGAAGGAGATATACCATGGGCCATCATCATCATCATCATCATCATCATCACAGCAGCGGCCATATCGA
CGACGACGACAAGCATAGCCACATTAACTTAAAAGTAAAGGGGCAAGATGGGAACGAGGTGTTCTTCCGT
ATCAAGCGCAGTACACAGTTAAAAAAGCTGATGAATGCTTATTGTGATCGTCAATCTGTCGACATGACAG
CAATTGCATTCCTTTTCGATGGGCGTCGTTTGCGTGCAGAACAAACACCCGACGAATTAGAGATGGAAGA
CGGCGATGAAATTGACGCGATGCTTCATCAGACAGGAGGTGCCGGAACAATGAAGAAATGGTACGTGATC
TTCACGCGCTCAGGTTATGAAAACAAAGTTCGTGACATCATCGAAAATTGCTTCAAAGAGGAAGTTAAAT
TACTGATTCCTAAGAGCAAAATTATTGAGCGTGTCAAGGGCCAACCCGTTGAAAAAATCAGCTTGCTGTT
TCCTGGTTATGTGTTTGTAAATGCAGAAATGTCTGATGATCTTTATTACAAGATTAGTGAAGTACTGAAG
CGCGGTATCTTCTTGAAGGAGGGAAAGCGCCCCGCTTTCGTTAAAGAAGAAGAAATGAAAATTATTTTAA
GTTTGACAAAGAATTCGGATCTTATTGATCTTAGTAAGGGTATTATGGAGGGAGAACGCGTAAAAATCAT
CGAAGGGCCGTTAAAAGGGTACGAAGGCCTTATTAAAAAGATTGATAAACGTAAAAAGCGTGCTAAGGTT
ATCTTTAGCATTGCAGGGGAATTAAAATCTGTGGATTTGGCGATCGAGGTTATGGAGAACGTCAGCGAGC
AGCAGCGTTCCTTGGTCTACGCGTGTTGACATATGCTCGAGGATCCTGATTAATTGAGATCCGGCTGCTA
ACAAAGCCCGAAAGGAAGCTGAGTTGGCTGCTGCCACCGCTGAGCAATAACTAGCATAACCCCTTGGGGC
CTCTAAACGGGTCTTGAGGGGTTTTTTGCTGAAAGGAGGAACTATATCCGGATATCCCGCAAGAGGCCCG
GCAGTACCGGCATAACCAAGCCTATGCCTACAGCATCCAGGGTGACGGTGCCGAGGATGACGATGAGCGC
ATTGTTAGATTTCATACACGGTGCCTGACTGCGTTAGCAATTTAACTGTGATAAACTACCGCATTAAAGC
TTATCGATGATAAGCTGTCAAACATGAGAATTAATTCTTGAAGACGAAAGGGCCTCGTGATACGCCTATT
TTTATAGGTTAATGTCATGATAATAATGGTTTCTTAGACGTCAGGTGGCACTTTTCGGGGAAATGTGCGC
GGAACCCCTATTTGTTTATTTTTCTAAATACATTCAAATATGTATCCGCTCATGAGACAATAACCCTGAT
AAATGCTTCAATAATATTGAAAAAGGAAGAGTATGAGTATTCAACATTTCCGTGTCGCCCTTATTCCCTT
TTTTGCGGCATTTTGCCTTCCTGTTTTTGCTCACCCAGAAACGCTGGTGAAAGTAAAAGATGCTGAAGAT
CAGTTGGGTGCACGAGTGGGTTACATCGAACTGGATCTCAACAGCGGTAAGATCCTTGAGAGTTTTCGCC
CCGAAGAACGTTTTCCAATGATGAGCACTTTTAAAGTTCTGCTATGTGGCGCGGTATTATCCCGTGTTGA
CGCCGGGCAAGAGCAACTCGGTCGCCGCATACACTATTCTCAGAATGACTTGGTTGAGTACTCACCAGTC
ACAGAAAAGCATCTTACGGATGGCATGACAGTAAGAGAATTATGCAGTGCTGCCATAACCATGAGTGATA
ACACTGCGGCCAACTTACTTCTGACAACGATCGGAGGACCGAAGGAGCTAACCGCTTTTTTGCACAACAT
GGGGGATCATGTAACTCGCCTTGATCGTTGGGAACCGGAGCTGAATGAAGCCATACCAAACGACGAGCGT
GACACCACGATGCCTGCAGCAATGGCAACAACGTTGCGCAAACTATTAACTGGCGAACTACTTACTCTAG
CTTCCCGGCAACAATTAATAGACTGGATGGAGGCGGATAAAGTTGCAGGACCACTTCTGCGCTCGGCCCT
TCCGGCTGGCTGGTTTATTGCTGATAAATCTGGAGCCGGTGAGCGTGGGTCTCGCGGTATCATTGCAGCA
CTGGGGCCAGATGGTAAGCCCTCCCGTATCGTAGTTATCTACACGACGGGGAGTCAGGCAACTATGGATG
AACGAAATAGACAGATCGCTGAGATAGGTGCCTCACTGATTAAGCATTGGTAACTGTCAGACCAAGTTTA
CTCATATATACTTTAGATTGATTTAAAACTTCATTTTTAATTTAAAAGGATCTAGGTGAAGATCCTTTTT
GATAATCTCATGACCAAAATCCCTTAACGTGAGTTTTCGTTCCACTGAGCGTCAGACCCCGTAGAAAAGA
TCAAAGGATCTTC
